Addgene plasmid #146941: pLNHA-C1-HsPAN2_M
Purpose: Mammalian Expression of HsPAN2
Depositing lab: Elisa Izaurralde. Depositing organization: Max Planck Institute for Developmental Biology. Publication: GW182 proteins directly recruit cytoplasmic deadenylase complexes to miRNA targets. Braun JE, Huntzinger E, Fauser M, Izaurralde E. Mol Cell. 2011 Oct 7;44(1):120-33. 10.1016/j.molcel.2011.09.007 PubMed 21981923.
Backbone
  Vector backbone: Unknown
  Vector type: Mammalian Expression
Growth in bacteria
  Bacterial resistance: Kanamycin, 50 μg/mL
  Growth temperature: 37°C
  Growth strain: DH5alpha
  Copy number: High Copy
Gene/Insert
  Gene/Insert name: HsPAN2
  Species: H. sapiens (human)
  Entrez Gene: PAN2 (a.k.a. USP52)
  Cloning method: Unknown
Terms and licenses: Academic/Nonprofit Terms; Industry Terms: Not Available to Industry
Depositor comments: ORF extracted from NCBI:BC094885.1 Plasmids from this collection were made available to the research community and donated after the lab closed. Please note that the sequence provided by the depositing laboratory may be theoretical/predicted or based on Sanger sequencing results. There may be discrepancies between sequencing results obtained by Addgene and the depositor sequence. If an Addgene verified sequence is not available, please contact before placing your order to request that our lab fully sequence the plasmid.
How to cite: pLNHA-C1-HsPAN2_M was a gift from Elisa Izaurralde (Addgene plasmid # 146941 ; http://n2t.net/addgene:146941 ; RRID:Addgene_146941)
