[The description below was written by a language model from this plasmid's Addgene catalogue record and pLannotate feature annotations shown in this document.]
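Description:
pLNHA-C1-HsPAN2_M is a 7,778 nt mammalian expression plasmid encoding human PAN2 (also known as USP52), the catalytic subunit of the PAN2–PAN3 poly(A)-nuclease complex that shortens mRNA poly(A) tails in general and miRNA-mediated mRNA turnover. The catalogue lists the backbone as unknown. The annotated layout, however, is a CMV-driven "C1"-type arrangement, with the tag upstream of the insert and a combined kanamycin/neomycin marker. The plasmid replicates in E. coli at high copy from a ColE1/pUC-type origin and also carries an f1 origin. Selection relies on the Tn5 NeoR/KanR gene, which sits downstream of tandem bacterial (bla) and SV40 early promoters and is followed by an HSV TK polyadenylation signal. This gives kanamycin resistance in bacteria and should allow G418 selection in mammalian cells.

The expression cassette uses the CMV immediate-early enhancer and promoter, with a T7 promoter just downstream. The open reading frame begins with a short fragment of the bacteriophage lambda N protein, followed by an HA epitope (annotated as a partial 3xHA match) and then the PAN2 coding sequence, which the depositor reports was taken from a human cDNA record. Residual multiple cloning site sequence and an SV40 poly(A) signal terminate the unit. The lambda N peptide binds boxB RNA hairpins, so the fusion protein can be artificially tethered to a boxB-containing reporter mRNA, while the HA tag allows detection or immunoprecipitation. This design fits the associated study on recruitment of cytoplasmic deadenylase complexes to miRNA targets, although the record's stated purpose is simply mammalian expression of HsPAN2. The meaning of the "_M" suffix is not explained. Small annotated fragments such as the HIV-1 LTR, ble, bGH poly(A) and large T antigen hits are probably incidental backbone matches.
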