Features (pLannotate 1.2.2; 18 found; start..end, strand, type, name):
    667..970     +  enhancer       CMV enhancer: human cytomegalovirus immediate early enhancer
    971..1174    +  promoter       CMV promoter: human cytomegalovirus (CMV) immediate early promoter
   1170..1203    +  LTR            5' LTR (truncated) (fragment): truncated 5' long terminal repeat (LTR) from HIV-1
   1219..1237    +  promoter       T7 promoter: promoter for bacteriophage T7 RNA polymerase
   1271..1336    +  CDS            N (fragment): REGN_LAMBD - Experimental evidence at protein level: Swiss-Prot protein existence level 1. Plays a role as a transcriptional antitermination factor that allows the virus to initiate its lytic phase. Activates expression of the delayed viral early genes by modifying host RNA polymerase (RNAP) into a form that is resistant to termination signals. This antitermination function requires the host NusA protein which serves to stabilize the interaction between antitermination protein N and host RNA polymerase. From Escherichia phage lambda (Bacteriophage lambda).
   1361..1387    +  CDS            3xHA (fragment): three tandem HA epitope tags
   1403..5008    +  CDS            PAN2: PAN2_HUMAN - Also known as KIAA0710, USP52. Experimental evidence at protein level: Swiss-Prot protein existence level 1. Catalytic subunit of the poly(A)-nuclease (PAN) deadenylation complex, one of two cytoplasmic mRNA deadenylases involved in general and miRNA-mediated mRNA turnover. PAN specifically shortens poly(A) tails of RNA and the activity is stimulated by poly(A)-binding protein (PABP). PAN deadenylation is followed by rapid degradation of the shortened mRNA tails by the CCR4-NOT complex. Deadenylated mRNAs are then degraded by two alternative mechanisms, namely exosome-mediated 3'-
   5012..5048    +  misc_feature   MCS (fragment): multiple cloning site
   5065..5149    +  CDS            large T antigen (fragment): large T antigen from SV40 (simian virus 40)
   5172..5293    +  polyA_signal   SV40 poly(A) signal: SV40 polyadenylation signal
   5327..5755    -  rep_origin     f1 ori (sequence partly withheld): f1 bacteriophage origin of replication; arrow indicates direction of (+) strand synthesis
   5782..5886    +  promoter       AmpR promoter: bla
   5888..6245    +  promoter       SV40 promoter: SV40 enhancer and early promoter
   6280..7074    +  CDS            NeoR/KanR: aminoglycoside phosphotransferase from Tn5; aph(3')-II (or nptII); confers resistance to neomycin, kanamycin, and G418 (Geneticin®)
   7095..7247    +  CDS            ble (fragment): BLE_KLEPN - Experimental evidence at protein level: Swiss-Prot protein existence level 1. Binding protein with a strong affinity to the bleomycin family of antibiotics. Binds to CL990; an antimitotic-antibiotic compound. From Klebsiella pneumoniae.
   7306..7353    +  polyA_signal   HSV TK poly(A) signal: herpes simplex virus thymidine kinase polyadenylation signal (Cole and Stacy, 1985)
   7444..7460    -  polyA_signal   bGH poly(A) signal (fragment): bovine growth hormone polyadenylation signal
   7682..492     +  rep_origin     ori (across the origin): high-copy-number ColE1/pMB1/pBR322/pUC origin of replication
>Addgene plasmid #146941 | pLNHA-C1-HsPAN2_M | addgene full sequence | sequence record 355219 | Addgene NGS Result
CTTTTTCCGAAGGTAACTGGCTTCAGCAGAGCGCAGATACCAAATACTGTTCTTCTAGTGTAGCCGTAGT
TAGGCCACCACTTCAAGAACTCTGTAGCACCGCCTACATACCTCGCTCTGCTAATCCTGTTACCAGTGGC
TGCTGCCAGTGGCGATAAGTCGTGTCTTACCGGGTTGGACTCAAGACGATAGTTACCGGATAAGGCGCAG
CGGTCGGGCTGAACGGGGGGTTCGTGCACACAGCCCAGCTTGGAGCGAACGACCTACACCGAACTGAGAT
ACCTACAGCGTGAGCTATGAGAAAGCGCCACGCTTCCCGAAGGGAGAAAGGCGGACAGGTATCCGGTAAG
CGGCAGGGTCGGAACAGGAGAGCGCACGAGGGAGCTTCCAGGGGGAAACGCCTGGTATCTTTATAGTCCT
GTCGGGTTTCGCCACCTCTGACTTGAGCGTCGATTTTTGTGATGCTCGTCAGGGGGGCGGAGCCTATGGA
AAAACGCCAGCAACGCGGCCTTTTTACGGTTCCTGGCCTTTTGCTGGCCTTTTGCTCACATGTTCTTTCC
TGCGTTATCCCCTGATTCTGTGGATAACCGTATTACCGCCATGCATTAGTTATTAATAGTAATCAATTAC
GGGGTCATTAGTTCATAGCCCATATATGGAGTTCCGCGTTACATAACTTACGGTAAATGGCCCGCCTGGC
TGACCGCCCAACGACCCCCGCCCATTGACGTCAATAATGACGTATGTTCCCATAGTAACGCCAATAGGGA
CTTTCCATTGACGTCAATGGGTGGAGTATTTACGGTAAACTGCCCACTTGGCAGTACATCAAGTGTATCA
TATGCCAAGTACGCCCCCTATTGACGTCAATGACGGTAAATGGCCCGCCTGGCATTATGCCCAGTACATG
ACCTTATGGGACTTTCCTACTTGGCAGTACATCTACGTATTAGTCATCGCTATTACCATGGTGATGCGGT
TTTGGCAGTACATCAATGGGCGTGGATAGCGGTTTGACTCACGGGGATTTCCAAGTCTCCACCCCATTGA
CGTCAATGGGAGTTTGTTTTGGCACCAAAATCAACGGGACTTTCCAAAATGTCGTAACAACTCCGCCCCA
TTGACGCAAATGGGCGGTAGGCGTGTACGGTGGGAGGTCTATATAAGCAGAGCTCTCTGGCTAACTAGAG
AACCCACTGCTTACTGGCTTATCGAAATTAATACGACTCACTATAGGGAGACCCAAGCTCTAGCGCTACC
GGTCGCCACCATGGACGCACAAACACGACGACGTGAGCGTCGCGCTGAGAAACAAGCTCAATGGAAAGCT
GCAAACGGTGGATCTCCTCCACATATGGCTTACCCATACGATGTTCCAGATTACGCTCCTCCATCTCGAG
CTATGAACTTTGAGGGTCTGGACCCTGAACTGGCAGAATATGCCCCAGCCATGCATTCTGCCCTGGACCC
TGTCTTGGATGCCCACCTGAACCCAAGTCTGCTACAGAATGTGGAGCTGGACCCAGAGGGAGTGGCCTTG
GAGGCTCTTCCCGTCCAGGAATCAGTGCACATAATGGAAGGTGTCTACTCTGAATTGCACAGCGTGGTGG
CTGAAGTGGGTGTACCTGTTTCCGTCTCCCACTTTGACTTGCACGAGGAGATGCTGTGGGTGGGGAGCCA
CGGGGGCCATGCCACTTCATTTTTTGGCCCAGCCTTGGAGCGCTACTCATCCTTTCAAGTCAATGGCAGT
GATGATATTCGGCAGATCCAGAGCCTGGAGAATGGTATCCTTTTTCTCACCAAGAACAACCTCAAGTATA
TGGCCCGTGGGGGCCTCATTATATTTGATTACCTGCTGGATGAGAATGAGGATATGCACAGTCTCCTACT
GACTGACAGCAGCACTCTACTCGTTGGTGGGCTGCAGAATCACATACTAGAGATTGATCTTAACACTGTC
CAGGAGACTCAGAAGTATGCAGTAGAGACGCCTGGAGTCACCATCATGAGACAGACAAATCGCTTCTTCT
TCTGCGGCCACACGTCTGGCAAGGTTTCCCTGAGAGACCTCCGTACTTTTAAGGTGGAACATGAGTTTGA
TGCCTTCTCAGGAAGTCTGTCAGACTTTGATGTGCATGGCAACCTGCTAGCTGCCTGTGGCTTCTCCAGC
CGCCTCACTGGCCTGGCCTGCGACCGTTTCCTCAAGGTGTATGATTTGCGCATGATGCGTGCCATCACAC
CACTTCAAGTACATGTGGATCCTGCCTTCTTGCGCTTCATTCCTACATATACTTCTCGTCTTGCTATCAT
CTCTCAGTCAGGGCAGTGCCAATTCTGTGAACCCACAGGCCTGGCCAACCCAGCCGATATCTTTCATGTG
AATCCTGTGGGGCCTCTGCTAATGACATTTGATGTGTCAGCCAGCAAGCAGGCTCTGGCCTTTGGGGATT
CTGAGGGCTGTGTGCACCTCTGGACTGATTCCCCGGAGCCTTCCTTCAACCCCTACTCCCGTGAGACTGA
GTTTGCTTTGCCGTGTCTCGTGGACTCACTGCCTCCTCTGGACTGGAGCCAGGACCTGCTGCCTCTTTCC
CTCATCCCTGTCCCACTCACCACTGACACACTTCTCTCTGATTGGCCTGCTGCCAACTCTGCTCCAGCTC
CCAGGCGAGCACCACCCGTGGATGCAGAGATTCTGCGCACCATGAAGAAGGTGGGCTTCATTGGCTATGC
GCCCAATCCCCGCACCAGGCTGCGCAATCAGATACCCTACAGACTCAAGGAGTCAGACAGTGAATTTGAC
AGCTTCAGCCAGGTCACTGAGTCACCAGTAGGACGAGAAGAGGAACCACATCTCCACATGGTTTCTAAGA
AATACCGCAAGGTGACCATCAAATATTCCAAGCTAGGGCTGGAGGACTTTGACTTCAAACACTACAATAA
GACCTTGTTTGCTGGATTAGAGCCCCACATTCCCAACGCCTACTGTAACTGCATGATCCAGGTGCTCTAT
TTCCTGGAGCCTGTACGCTGTCTAATTCAAAACCACCTTTGCCAGAAGGAGTTCTGTCTGGCATGTGAGC
TGGGCTTCCTGTTTCACATGTTGGACCTCTCTCGTGGTGACCCTTGCCAGGGCAATAATTTTCTTCGGGC
ATTCCGTACTATTCCTGAGGCCTCAGCCCTCGGTCTAATCCTGGCTGACTCAGATGAGGCCTCAGGCAAG
GGCAATCTGGCCAGGCTCATTCAGAGGTGGAATCGCTTCATTCTCACTCAACTGCATCAAGATATGCAGG
AGCTGGAAATACCACAGGCTTATCGAGGTGCTGGAGGCAGCAGCTTTTGCTCATCGGGGGACTCTGTTAT
TGGGCAGCTCTTCAGCTGTGAGATGGAGAACTGCAGCCTCTGCCGCTGTGGCAGTGAGACCGTGCGAGCC
TCATCCACTCTGCTTTTCACACTCTCCTACCCTGATGGTAGCAAAAGTGATAAAACTGGGAAGAACTATG
ACTTTGCTCAGGTGCTGAAGCGAAGCATCTGCCTGGACCAGAATACACAGGCCTGGTGTGACACCTGTGA
AAAGTACCAGCCCACGATTCAGACCCGCAACATCCGCCATCTGCCAGATATTCTTGTCATCAATTGTGAG
GTGAACAGCTCAAAAGAGGCTGATTTCTGGAGAATGCAGGCTGAGGTTGCCTTCAAGATGGCAGTAAAGA
AACACGGTGGGGAAATCTCCAAGAACAAGGAATTTGCTTTGGCTGATTGGAAGGAACTAGGGAGTCCAGA
GGGTGTGCTGGTGTGTCCCTCCATTGAGGAGTTGAAGAACGTCTGGCTTCCTTTCTCCATTCGCATGAAG
ATGACCAAAAACAAAGGGCTGGATGTTTGCAATTGGACTGATGGGGATGAGATGCAGTGGGGCCCAGCCA
GGGCAGAGGAGGAGCATGGTGTCTATGTGTATGACCTGATGGCTACTGTGGTACACATCCTGGACTCACG
CACAGGGGGCAGCCTGGTGGCTCACATCAAAGTTGGAGAGACCTACCACCAGCGCAAGGAGGGCGTTACT
CACCAGCAGTGGTATCTGTTCAATGACTTTCTTATTGAACCTATTGATAAGCATGAAGCTGTGCAGTTTG
ACATGAATTGGAAAGTACCTGCAATCCTTTATTATGTCAAACGGAATCTCAATTCCAGATACAACCTGAA
CATCAAGAACCCTATTGAGGCAAGTGTCTTGCTGGCTGAAGCCTCGCTGGCACGGAAGCAGCGGAAAACA
CATACTACCTTTATTCCACTGATGCTGAATGAGATGCCACAGATTGGGGACCTGGTGGGTCTGGATGCTG
AGTTTGTCACCCTTAATGAGGAGGAAGCAGAGTTACGCAGTGATGGTACCAAGTCTACCATTAAACCAAG
CCAGATGTCAGTAGCCAGGATTACCTGTGTTCGGGGCCAGGGACCCAATGAGGGTATCCCCTTCATTGAT
GACTACATCTCTACCCAGGAGCAGGTGGTGGATTACTTGACTCAATACTCGGGTATAAAGCCTGGTGACC
TCGATGCCAAAATTTCCTCCAAGCACCTAACAACTCTCAAGTCTACCTACTTAAAGCTTCGTTTTCTCAT
TGACATTGGAGTCAAGTTTGTGGGTCATGGCCTGCAGAAGGACTTCCGGGTCGTCAACCTGATGGTGCCC
AAGGACCAAGTCCTTGACACTGTCTACCTGTTCCATATGCCCCGAAAACGAATGATTTCCCTGCGATTCC
TTGCTTGGTACTTTCTGGACCTGAAGATTCAAGGGGAAACCCATGACAGTATTGAGGATGCCCGCACAGC
CCTTCAGCTGTACCGAAAGTATCTGGAGCTAAGCAAAAATGGCACTGAGCCTGAGTCTTTCCACAAGGTG
CTCAAGGGTCTTTATGAGAAGGGCAGAAAGATGGACTGGAAGGTGCCTGAGCCTGAGGGCCAAACAAGTC
CCAAGAATGCAGCTGTCTTCTCCTCAGTGCTGGCGCTCTGAGAATTCTGCAGTCGACGGTACCGCGGGCC
CGGGATCCACCGGATCTAGATAACTGATCATAATCAGCCATACCACATTTGTAGAGGTTTTACTTGCTTT
AAAAAACCTCCCACACCTCCCCCTGAACCTGAAACATAAAATGAATGCAATTGTTGTTGTTAACTTGTTT
ATTGCAGCTTATAATGGTTACAAATAAAGCAATAGCATCACAAATTTCACAAATAAAGCATTTTTTTCAC
TGCATTCTAGTTGTGGTTTGTCCAAACTCATCAATGTATCTTAACGCGTAAATTGTAAGCGTTAATATTT
TGTTAAAATTCGCGTTAAATTTTTGTTAAATCAGCTCATTTTTTAACCAATAGGCCGAAATCGGCAAAAT
CCCTTATAAATCAAAAGAATAGACCGAGATAGGGT
[37 nt withheld, positions 5426-5462]
AAAGAACGTGGACTCCAACGTCAAAGG
[49 nt withheld, positions 5490-5538]
T
[91 nt withheld, positions 5540-5630]
G
[124 nt withheld, positions 5632-5755]
CAGGTGGCACTTTTCGGGGAAATGTGCGCGGAACCCCTATTTGTTTATTTTTCTAAATACATTCAAATAT
GTATCCGCTCATGAGACAATAACCCTGATAAATGCTTCAATAATATTGAAAAAGGAAGAGTCCTGAGGCG
GAAAGAACCAGCTGTGGAATGTGTGTCAGTTAGGGTGTGGAAAGTCCCCAGGCTCCCCAGCAGGCAGAAG
TATGCAAAGCATGCATCTCAATTAGTCAGCAACCAGGTGTGGAAAGTCCCCAGGCTCCCCAGCAGGCAGA
AGTATGCAAAGCATGCATCTCAATTAGTCAGCAACCATAGTCCCGCCCCTAACTCCGCCCATCCCGCCCC
TAACTCCGCCCAGTTCCGCCCATTCTCCGCCCCATGGCTGACTAATTTTTTTTATTTATGCAGAGGCCGA
GGCCGCCTCGGCCTCTGAGCTATTCCAGAAGTAGTGAGGAGGCTTTTTTGGAGGCCTAGGCTTTTGCAAA
GATCGATCAAGAGACAGGATGAGGATCGTTTCGCATGATTGAACAAGATGGATTGCACGCAGGTTCTCCG
GCCGCTTGGGTGGAGAGGCTATTCGGCTATGACTGGGCACAACAGACAATCGGCTGCTCTGATGCCGCCG
TGTTCCGGCTGTCAGCGCAGGGGCGCCCGGTTCTTTTTGTCAAGACCGACCTGTCCGGTGCCCTGAATGA
ACTGCAAGACGAGGCAGCGCGGCTATCGTGGCTGGCCACGACGGGCGTTCCTTGCGCAGCTGTGCTCGAC
GTTGTCACTGAAGCGGGAAGGGACTGGCTGCTATTGGGCGAAGTGCCGGGGCAGGATCTCCTGTCATCTC
ACCTTGCTCCTGCCGAGAAAGTATCCATCATGGCTGATGCAATGCGGCGGCTGCATACGCTTGATCCGGC
TACCTGCCCATTCGACCACCAAGCGAAACATCGCATCGAGCGAGCACGTACTCGGATGGAAGCCGGTCTT
GTCGATCAGGATGATCTGGACGAAGAGCATCAGGGGCTCGCGCCAGCCGAACTGTTCGCCAGGCTCAAGG
CGAGCATGCCCGACGGCGAGGATCTCGTCGTGACCCATGGCGATGCCTGCTTGCCGAATATCATGGTGGA
AAATGGCCGCTTTTCTGGATTCATCGACTGTGGCCGGCTGGGTGTGGCGGACCGCTATCAGGACATAGCG
TTGGCTACCCGTGATATTGCTGAAGAGCTTGGCGGCGAATGGGCTGACCGCTTCCTCGTGCTTTACGGTA
TCGCCGCTCCCGATTCGCAGCGCATCGCCTTCTATCGCCTTCTTGACGAGTTCTTCTGAGCGGGACTCTG
GGGTTCGAAATGACCGACCAAGCGACGCCCAACCTGCCATCACGAGATTTCGATTCCACCGCCGCCTTCT
ATGAAAGGTTGGGCTTCGGAATCGTTTTCCGGGACGCCGGCTGGATGATCCTCCAGCGCGGGGATCTCAT
GCTGGAGTTCTTCGCCCACCCTAGGGGGAGGCTAACTGAAACACGGAAGGAGACAATACCGGAAGGAACC
CGCGCTATGACGGCAATAAAAAGACAGAATAAAACGCACGGTGTTGGGTCGTTTGTTCATAAACGCGGGG
TTCGGTCCCAGGGCTGGCACTCTGTCGATACCCCACCGAGACCCCATTGGGGCCAATACGCCCGCGTTTC
TTCCTTTTCCCCACCCCACCCCCCAAGTTCGGGTGAAGGCCCAGGGCTCGCAGCCAACGTCGGGGCGGCA
GGCCCTGCCATAGCCTCAGGTTACTCATATATACTTTAGATTGATTTAAAACTTCATTTTTAATTTAAAA
GGATCTAGGTGAAGATCCTTTTTGATAATCTCATGACCAAAATCCCTTAACGTGAGTTTTCGTTCCACTG
AGCGTCAGACCCCGTAGAAAAGATCAAAGGATCTTCTTGAGATCCTTTTTTTCTGCGCGTAATCTGCTGC
TTGCAAACAAAAAAACCACCGCTACCAGCGGTGGTTTGTTTGCCGGATCAAGAGCTACCAACT
